>Addgene plasmid #102550 | cyto-iATPSnFR1.0 | addgene full sequence | sequence record 196778 | Addgene NGS Result
GACATTGATTATTGACTAGTTATTAATAGTAATCAATTACGGGGTCATTAGTTCATAGCCCATATATGGA
GTTCCGCGTTACATAACTTACGGTAAATGGCCCGCCTGGCTGACCGCCCAACGACCCCCGCCCATTGACG
TCAATAATGACGTATGTTCCCATAGTAACGCCAATAGGGACTTTCCATTGACGTCAATGGGTGGAGTATT
TACGGTAAACTGCCCACTTGGCAGTACATCAAGTGTATCATATGCCAAGTACGCCCCCTATTGACGTCAA
TGACGGTAAATGGCCCGCCTGGCATTATGCCCAGTACATGACCTTATGGGACTTTCCTACTTGGCAGTAC
ATCTACGTATTAGTCATCGCTATTACCATGGTGATGCGGTTTTGGCAGTACATCAATGGGCGTGGATAGC
GGTTTGACTCACGGGGATTTCCAAGTCTCCACCCCATTGACGTCAATGGGAGTTTGTTTTGGCACCAAAA
TCAACGGGACTTTCCAAAATGTCGTAACAACTCCGCCCCATTGACGCAAATGGGCGGTAGGCGTGTACGG
TGGGAGGTCTATATAAGCAGAACTCTCTGGCTAACTAGAGAACCCACTGCTTACTGGCTTATCGAAATTA
ATACGACTCACTATAGGGAGACCCAAGCTTGGTACCGAACTCGGATCCACTAGTAACGGCCGCCAGTGTG
CTGGAATTCGGCTTGGGGATATCCACCATGTATCCATACGATGTTCCAGATTATGCTGGGGCCCAGCCGG
CCAGATCTATGAAGACTATTCACGTGAGTGTCGTAACTCCCGACGGGCCTGTATATGAGGATGACGTTGA
AATGGTGAGCGTCAAAGCAAAAAGTGGCGAGCTCGGTATTCTCCCAGGCCACATTCCCTTGAAAGCTCCC
CTAGAGATCAGTGCCGCACGCCTGAAGAAAGGGGGCAAAACACAGTATATCGCTGTGTCAGGCGGCAACC
TCGAAGTGCGGCCTGACAAGGTGACCATCTATGCCCAGGCAGCCGAGAGGGCTGAGGATATCGATGTCCT
GCGCGCCAAGGCCGCCAAGGAGAGAGCCGAGCGCCGACTCCAATCACAGGTCCTGAGCCACAACGTCTAT
ATCACCGCCGACAAGCAGAAGAACGGCATCAAGGCGAACTTCAAGATCCGCCACAACGTGGAGGACGGCA
GCATGCAGCTCGCCGACCACTACCAGCAGAACACCCCCATCGGCGACGGCCCCGTGCTGCTGCCCGACAA
CCACTACCTGAGCACCCAGTCCGTGCTGAGCAAAGACCCTAACGAGAAGCGCGATCACATGGTCCTGCTG
GAGTTCGTGACCGCCGCCGGGATCACTCTCGGCATGGACGAGCTGTACAAGGGCGGTACCGGAGGGAGCA
TGAGCAAGGGCGAGGAGCTGTTCACCGGGGTGGTGCCCATCCTGGTCGAGCTGGACGGCGACGTAAACGG
CCACAAGTTCAGCGTGCGCGGCGAGGGCGAGGGCGATGCCACCAACGGCAAGCTGACCCTGAAGTTCATC
TGCACCACCGGCAAGCTGCCCGTGCCCTGGCCCACCCTCGTGACCACCCTGACCTACGGCGTGCAGTGCT
TCAGCCGCTACCCCGACCACATGAAGCAGCACGACTTCTTCAAGTCCGCCATGCCCGAAGGCTACGTCCA
GGAGCGCACCATCAGCTTCAAGGACGACGGCACCTACAAGACCCGCGCCGAGGTGAAGTTCGAGGGCGAC
ACCCTGGTGAACCGCATCGAGCTGAAGGGCATCGACTTCAAGGAGGACGGCAACATCCTGGGGCACAAGC
TGGAGTACAACTTTGGGTTGCACGACATCGATTTTAAGCGCGCCGAGCTCGCCCTTAAGCGCGCAATGAA
TAGGCTCTCAGTTGCCGAAATGAAGCTGCAGGTCGACGAACAAAAACTCATCTCAGAAGAGGATCTGAAT
TAGGCGGCCGCTCGAGATCAGCCTCGACTGTGCCTTCTAGTTGCCAGCCATCTGTTGTTTGCCCCTCCCC
CGTGCCTTCCTTGACCCTGGAAGGTGCCACTCCCACTGTCCTTTCCTAATAAAATGAGGAAATTGCATCG
CATTGTCTGAGTAGGTGTCATTCTATTCTGGGGGGTGGGGTGGGGCAGGACAGCAAGGGGGAGGATTGGG
AAGACAATAGCAGGCGTGCTGGGGATGCGGTGGGCTCTATGGCTTCTGAGGCGGAAAGAACCAGTGGCGG
TAATACGGTTATCCACAGAATCAGGGGATAACGCAGGAAAGAACATGTGAGCAAAAGGCCAGCAAAAGGC
CAGGAACCGTAAAAAGGCCGCGTTGCTGGCGTTTTTCCATAGGCTCCGCCCCCCTGACGAGCATCACAAA
AATCGACGCTCAAGTCAGAGGTGGCGAAACCCGACAGGACTATAAAGATACCAGGCGTTTCCCCCTGGAA
GCTCCCTCGTGCGCTCTCCTGTTCCGACCCTGCCGCTTACCGGATACCTGTCCGCCTTTCTCCCTTCGGG
AAGCGTGGCGCTTTCTCATAGCTCACGCTGTAGGTATCTCAGTTCGGTGTAGGTCGTTCGCTCCAAGCTG
GGCTGTGTGCACGAACCCCCCGTTCAGCCCGACCGCTGCGCCTTATCCGGTAACTATCGTCTTGAGTCCA
ACCCGGTAAGACACGACTTATCGCCACTGGCAGCAGCCACTGGTAACAGGATTAGCAGAGCGAGGTATGT
AGGCGGTGCTACAGAGTTCTTGAAGTGGTGGCCTAACTACGGCTACACTAGAAGAACAGTATTTGGTATC
TGCGCTCTGCTGAAGCCAGTTACCTTCGGAAAAAGAGTTGGTAGCTCTTGATCCGGCAAACAAACCACCG
CTGGTAGCGGTGGTTTTTTTGTTTGCAAGCAGCAGATTACGCGCAGAAAAAAAGGATCTCAAGAAGATCC
TTTGATCTTTTCTACGGGGTCTGACGCTCAGTGGAACGAAAACTCACGTTAAGGGATTTTGGTCATGAGA
TTATCAAAAAGGATCTTCACCTAGATCCTTTTAAATTAAAAATGAAGTTTTAAATCAATCTAAAGTATAT
ATGAGTAACCTGAGGCTATGGCAGGGCCTGCCGCCCCGACGTTGGCTGCGAGCCCTGGGCCTTCACCCGA
ACTTGGGGGGTGGGGTGGGGAAAAGGAAGAAACGCGGGCGTATTGGCCCCAATGGGGTCTCGGTGGGGTA
TCGACAGAGTGCCAGCCCTGGGACCGAACCCCGCGTTTATGAACAAACGACCCAACACCGTGCGTTTTAT
TCTGTCTTTTTATTGCCGTCATAGCGCGGGTTCCTTCCGGTATTGTCTCCTTCCGTGTTTCAGTTAGCCT
CCCCCTAGGGTGGGCGAAGAACTCCAGCATGAGATCCCCGCGCTGGAGGATCATCCAGCCGGCGTCCCGG
AAAACGATTCCGAAGCCCAACCTTTCATAGAAGGCGGCGGTGGAATCGAAATCTCGTGATGGCAGGTTGG
GCGTCGCTTGGTCGGTCATTTCGAACCCCAGAGTCCCGCTCAGAAGAACTCGTCAAGAAGGCGATAGAAG
GCGATGCGCTGCGAATCGGGAGCGGCGATACCGTAAAGCACGAGGAAGCGGTCAGCCCATTCGCCGCCAA
GCTCTTCAGCAATATCACGGGTAGCCAACGCTATGTCCTGATAGCGGTCCGCCACACCCAGCCGGCCACA
GTCGATGAATCCAGAAAAGCGGCCATTTTCCACCATGATATTCGGCAAGCAGGCATCGCCATGGGTCACG
ACGAGATCCTCGCCGTCGGGCTTGCTCGCCTTGAGCCTGGCGAACAGTTCGGCTGGCGCGAGCCCCTGAT
GCTCTTCGTCCAGATCATCCTGATCGACAAGACCGGCTTCCATCCGAGTACGTGCTCGCTCGATGCGATG
TTTCGCTTGGTGGTCGAATGGGCAGGTAGCCGGATCAAGCGTATGCAGCCGCCGCATTGCATCAGCCATG
ATGGATACTTTCTCGGCAGGAGCAAGGTGAGATGACAGGAGATCCTGCCCCGGCACTTCGCCCAATAGCA
GCCAGTCCCTTCCCGCTTCAGTGACAACGTCGAGCACAGCTGCGCAAGGAACGCCCGTCGTGGCCAGCCA
CGATAGCCGCGCTGCCTCGTCTTGCAGTTCATTCAGGGCACCGGACAGGTCGGTCTTGACAAAAAGAACC
GGGCGCCCCTGCGCTGACAGCCGGAACACGGCGGCATCAGAGCAGCCGATTGTCTGTTGTGCCCAGTCAT
AGCCGAATAGCCTCTCCACCCAAGCGGCCGGAGAACCTGCGTGCAATCCATCTTGTTCAATCATGCGAAA
CGATCCTCATCCTGTCTCTTGATCGATCTTTGCAAAAGCCTAGGCCTCCAAAAAAGCCTCCTCACTACTT
CTGGAATAGCTCAGAGGCCGGGCCTCGGCCTCTGCATAAATAAAAAAAATTAGTCAGCCATGGGGCGGAG
AATGGGCGGAACTGGGCGGAGTTAGGGGCGGGATGGGCGGAGTTAGGGGCGGGACTATGGTTGCTGACTA
ATTGAGATGCTTGCTTTGCATACTTCTGCCTGCTGGGGAGCCTGGGGACTTTCCACACCTGGTTGCTGAC
TAATTGAGATGCTTGCTTTGCATACTTCTGCCTGCTGGGGAGCCTGGGGACTTTCCACACCCTAACTGAC
ACACATTCCACAGCTGGTTCTTTCCGCCTCAGGACTCTTCCTTTTTCAATAAATCAATCTAAAGTATATA
TGAGTAAACTTGGTCTGACAGTTACCAATGCTTAATCAGTGAGGCACCTATCTCAGCGATCTGTCTATTT
CGTTCATCCATAGTTGCCTGACTCCCCGTCGTGTAGATAACTACGATACGGGAGGGCTTACCATCTGGCC
CCAGTGCTGCAATGATACCGCGAGACCCACGCTCACCGGCTCCAGATTTATCAGCAATAAACCAGCCAGC
CGGAAGGGCCGAGCGCAGAAGTGGTCCTGCAACTTTATCCGCCTCCATCCAGTCTATTAATTGTTGCCGG
GAAGCTAGAGTAAGTAGTTCGCCAGTTAATAGTTTGCGCAACGTTGTTGCCATTGCTACAGGCATCGTGG
TGTCACGCTCGTCGTTTGGTATGGCTTCATTCAGCTCCGGTTCCCAACGATCAAGGCGAGTTACATGATC
CCCCATGTTGTGCAAAAAAGCGGTTAGCTCCTTCGGTCCTCCGATCGTTGTCAGAAGTAAGTTGGCCGCA
GTGTTATCACTCATGGTTATGGCAGCACTGCATAATTCTCTTACTGTCATGCCATCCGTAAGATGCTTTT
CTGTGACTGGTGAGTACTCAACCAAGTCATTCTGAGAATAGTGTATGCGGCGACCGAGTTGCTCTTGCCC
GGCGTCAATACGGGATAATACCGCGCCACATAGCAGAACTTTAAAAGTGCTCATCATTGGAAAACGTTCT
TCGGGGCGAAAACTCTCAAGGATCTTACCGCTGTTGAGATCCAGTTCGATGTAACCCACTCGTGCACCCA
ACTGATCTTCAGCATCTTTTACTTTCACCAGCGTTTCTGGGTGAGCAAAAACAGGAAGGCAAAATGCCGC
AAAAAAGGGAATAAGGGCGACACGGAAATGTTGAATACTCATACTCTTCCTTTTTCAATATTATTGAAGC
ATTTATCAGGGTTATTGTCTCATGAGCGGATACATATTTGAATGTATTTAGAAAAATAAACAAATAGGGG
TTCCGCGCACATTTCCCCGAAAAGTGCCACCTG
[124 nt withheld, positions 5774-5897]
C
[91 nt withheld, positions 5899-5989]
A
[49 nt withheld, positions 5991-6039]
CCTTTGACGTTGGAGTCCACGTTCTTT
[37 nt withheld, positions 6067-6103]
ACCCTATCTCGGTCTATTCTTTTGATTTATAAGGGATTTTGCCGATTTCGGCCTATTGGTTAAAAAATGA
GCTGATTTAACAAAAATTTAACGCGAATTTTAACAAAATATTAACGCTTACAATTTACGCGCGCGTT
Features (pLannotate 1.2.2; 20 found; start..end, strand, type, name):
      1..380     +  enhancer       CMV enhancer: human cytomegalovirus immediate early enhancer
    381..581     +  promoter       CMV promoter: human cytomegalovirus (CMV) immediate early promoter
    583..613     +  LTR            5' LTR (truncated) (fragment): truncated 5' long terminal repeat (LTR) from HIV-1
    629..647     +  promoter       T7 promoter: promoter for bacteriophage T7 RNA polymerase
    734..753     +  CDS            3xHA (fragment): three tandem HA epitope tags
    779..1099    +  CDS            atpC (fragment): ATPE_GEOKA - Experimental evidence at protein level: Swiss-Prot protein existence level 1. Produces ATP from ADP in the presence of a proton gradient across the membrane. From Geobacillus kaustophilus (strain HTA426).
   1112..1831    +  CDS            cEGFP: cEGFP is a basic (constitutively fluorescent) green fluorescent protein published in 2008, derived from Aequorea victoria.
   1844..1915    +  CDS            atpC (fragment): ATPE_BACP3 - Experimental evidence at protein level: Swiss-Prot protein existence level 1. Produces ATP from ADP in the presence of a proton gradient across the membrane. From Bacillus sp. (strain PS3).
   1988..2099    +  polyA_signal   bGH poly(A) signal: bovine growth hormone polyadenylation signal
   2216..2234    +  promoter       SV40 promoter (fragment): SV40 enhancer and early promoter
   2344..2932    -  rep_origin     ori: high-copy-number ColE1/pMB1/pBR322/pUC origin of replication
   3154..3170    +  polyA_signal   bGH poly(A) signal (fragment): bovine growth hormone polyadenylation signal
   3261..3308    -  polyA_signal   HSV TK poly(A) signal: herpes simplex virus thymidine kinase polyadenylation signal (Cole and Stacy, 1985)
   3367..3519    -  CDS            ble (fragment): BLE_KLEPN - Experimental evidence at protein level: Swiss-Prot protein existence level 1. Binding protein with a strong affinity to the bleomycin family of antibiotics. Binds to CL990; an antimitotic-antibiotic compound. From Klebsiella pneumoniae.
   3540..4334    -  CDS            NeoR/KanR: aminoglycoside phosphotransferase from Tn5; aph(3')-II (or nptII); confers resistance to neomycin, kanamycin, and G418 (Geneticin®)
   4369..4722    -  promoter       SV40 promoter: SV40 enhancer and early promoter
   4724..4741    -  promoter       AmpR promoter (fragment): bla
   4782..5642    -  CDS            AmpR: β-lactamase; bla; confers resistance to ampicillin, carbenicillin, and related antibiotics
   5643..5747    -  promoter       AmpR promoter: bla
   5774..6202    +  rep_origin     f1 ori (sequence partly withheld): f1 bacteriophage origin of replication; arrow indicates direction of (+) strand synthesis
