[The description below was written by a language model from this plasmid's Addgene catalogue record and pLannotate feature annotations shown in this document.]
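Description:
cyto-iATPSnFR1.0 is a 6.2 kb mammalian expression plasmid built on a modified pDisplay backbone, encoding a genetically encoded, single-wavelength fluorescent ATP sensor intended to report ATP levels in the cytoplasm of mammalian cells. It is propagated in E. coli through a high-copy ColE1/pUC-type origin with ampicillin selection (β-lactamase under its own promoter), and it also carries an f1 origin for single-stranded DNA production. An SV40 early promoter drives a NeoR/KanR cassette ending in an HSV TK polyadenylation signal, which would allow G418 selection of stably transfected cells. A short ble fragment and a few partial promoter and poly(A) matches appear to be backbone remnants rather than functional units.

The sensor is expressed from the human CMV immediate early enhancer and promoter and terminated by the bovine growth hormone poly(A) signal. A T7 promoter lies upstream of the coding region. The annotated open reading frame has a green fluorescent protein (annotated as cEGFP) flanked on both sides by fragments matching the epsilon subunit (atpC) of bacterial F-type ATP synthase from thermophilic Bacillus/Geobacillus species. This layout suggests that a fluorescent protein has been inserted into an ATP-binding domain, so that ligand-induced conformational change alters fluorescence. A short match to an HA epitope sequence sits just upstream of the sensor. The annotation detects no secretion leader or transmembrane anchor of the kind pDisplay normally uses for surface display, in keeping with the "cyto" designation, although the record does not spell out how the backbone was modified. The construct is typically used for transfection and live imaging of cytosolic ATP dynamics.
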