Addgene plasmid #102550: cyto-iATPSnFR1.0
Purpose: cytoplasmic ATP sensor for mammalian cells
Depositing lab: Baljit Khakh. Depositing organization: University of California, Los Angeles (UCLA). Publication: A genetically encoded single-wavelength sensor for imaging cytosolic and cell surface ATP. Lobas MA, Tao R, Nagai J, Kronschlager MT, Borden PM, Marvin JS, Looger LL, Khakh BS. Nat Commun. 2019 Feb 12;10(1):711. doi: 10.1038/s41467-019-08441-5. PubMed 30755613.
Backbone
  Vector backbone: pdisplay modified
  Vector type: Mammalian Expression
Growth in bacteria
  Bacterial resistance: Ampicillin, 100 μg/mL
  Growth temperature: 37°C
  Growth strain: DH5alpha
  Copy number: Unknown
Gene/Insert
  Gene/Insert name: iATPSnFR1.0
Terms and licenses: Academic/Nonprofit Terms; Industry Terms: Not Available to Industry
How to cite: cyto-iATPSnFR1.0 was a gift from Baljit Khakh (Addgene plasmid # 102550 ; http://n2t.net/addgene:102550 ; RRID:Addgene_102550)
